>Addgene plasmid #17274 | R-pre-GFP | addgene partial sequence | sequence record 23230 | EGFP-C 5'-CATGGTCCTGCTGGAGTTCGTG-3'
TGGACGAGCTGTACAAGTCCGGACTCAGATCTCGAGGAAGGATGGCCAGAGATGGTCGGCGCAGGAGACG
GCGCGCTAGGGCCAGATGTGTAATTATGTAAGGATCCACCGGATCTAGATAACTGATCATAATCAGCCAT
ACCACATTTGTAGAGGTTTTACTTGCTTTAAAAAACCTCCCACACCTCCCCCTGAACCTGAAACATAAAA
TGAATGCAATTGTTGTTGTTAACTTGTTTATTGCAGCTTATAATGGTTACAAATAAAGCAATAGCATCAC
AAATTTCACAAATAAAGCATTTTTTTCACTGCATTCTAGTTGTGGTTTGTCCAAACTCATCAATGTATCT
TAACGCGTAAATTGTAAGCGTTAATATTTTGTTAAAATTCGCGTTAAATTTTTGTTAAATCAGCTCATTT
TTTAACCAATAGGCCGAAATCGGCAAAATCCCTTATAAATCAAAAGAATAGACCGAGATAGGGT
[37 nt withheld, positions 485-521]
AAAGAACGTGGACTCCAACGTCAAAGG
[49 nt withheld, positions 549-597]
T
[91 nt withheld, positions 599-689]
G
[124 nt withheld, positions 691-814]
CAGGTGGCACTTTTCGGGGAAATGTGCGCGGAACCCCTATTTGTTTATTTTTCTAAATACATTCAAATAT
GTATCCGCTCATGAGACAATAACCCTGATAAATGCTTCAATAATATTGAAAAAGGAAGAGTCCTGN
