[The description below was written by a language model from this plasmid's Addgene catalogue record.]
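Description:
R-pre-GFP is a mammalian expression plasmid built on the Clontech pEGFP-C1 backbone (about 4.7 kb without insert). It is maintained as a high-copy plasmid in E. coli under kanamycin selection. The same backbone provides neomycin resistance, so transfected mammalian cells can be selected with G418. No feature table accompanies the record and the promoter is not stated explicitly. pEGFP-C1 vectors conventionally drive the EGFP fusion from the CMV immediate-early promoter with an SV40 polyadenylation signal, and they use a single Kan/Neo cassette for both bacterial and mammalian selection.

The insert, R-pre, is a short synthetic peptide-coding segment cloned between the XhoI and BamHI sites of the multiple cloning site, both of which are retained. This places it in frame at the C terminus of EGFP, so the fluorescent protein sits at the N-terminal end of the fusion. According to the depositor's comment, the peptide is an arginine-rich, strongly cationic stretch that ends in a CAAX-type motif, the kind of sequence that directs prenylation of the cysteine. A lipid anchor combined with a polybasic segment would be expected to target the fusion to negatively charged membrane surfaces through electrostatic interaction rather than through recognition of a specific lipid.

The associated publication concerns changes in inner-leaflet surface potential during phagocytosis. This is consistent with use of the construct as a genetically encoded, live-cell fluorescent probe of membrane surface charge, in which relocation of EGFP away from the plasma membrane reports a loss of negative charge. The record itself does not further describe the insert's origin or design.
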