Addgene plasmid #17274: R-pre-GFP
Depositing lab: Sergio Grinstein. Depositing organization: Hospital for Sick Children. Publication: Receptor activation alters inner surface potential during phagocytosis. Yeung T, Terebiznik M, Yu L, Silvius J, Abidi WM, Philips M, Levine T, Kapus A, Grinstein S. Science. 2006 Jul 21. 313(5785):347-51. 10.1126/science.1129551 PubMed 16857939.
Backbone
  Vector backbone: pEGFP-C1
  Backbone manufacturer: Clontech
  Backbone size w/o insert (bp): 4700
  Vector type: Mammalian Expression
  Selectable markers: Neomycin (select with G418)
Growth in bacteria
  Bacterial resistance: Kanamycin, 50 μg/mL
  Growth temperature: 37°C
  Growth strain: DH5alpha
  Copy number: High Copy
Gene/Insert
  Gene/Insert name: R-pre
  Tag / fusion protein: EGFP (N terminal on backbone)
  Cloning method: Restriction Enzyme; 5′ cloning site XhoI (not destroyed); 3′ cloning site BamHI (not destroyed)
  Sequencing primers: 5′ EGFP-C
Terms and licenses: Academic/Nonprofit Terms; Industry Terms: Not Available to Industry
Depositor comments: R-pre amino acid sequence: ARDGRRRRRRARARCVIM.
How to cite: R-pre-GFP was a gift from Sergio Grinstein (Addgene plasmid # 17274 ; http://n2t.net/addgene:17274 ; RRID:Addgene_17274)
